Addgene plasmid #172643: pMSCV-FLAG-2xSTREP-CCND1-Puro
Purpose: Retroviral vector for the constitutive expression of FLAG-2xSTREP-tagged cyclin D1 and a puromycin resistance marker in mammalian cells
Depositing lab: Michele Pagano. Depositing organization: NYU Grossman School of Medicine. Publication: CRL4(AMBRA1) is a master regulator of D-type cyclins. Simoneschi D, Rona G, Zhou N, Jeong YT, Jiang S, Milletti G, Arbini AA, O'Sullivan A, Wang AA, Nithikasem S, Keegan S, Siu Y, Cianfanelli V, Maiani E, Nazio F, Cecconi F, Boccalatte F, Fenyo D, Jones DR, Busino L, Pagano M. Nature. 2021 Apr;592(7856):789-793. doi: 10.1038/s41586-021-03445-y. Epub 2021 Apr 14. PubMed 33854235.
Backbone
  Vector backbone: pMSCV-Puro
  Backbone manufacturer: Takara Bio
  Vector type: Mammalian Expression, Retroviral
  Selectable markers: Puromycin
Growth in bacteria
  Bacterial resistance: Ampicillin, 100 μg/mL
  Growth temperature: 37°C
  Growth strain: NEB Stable
  Copy number: High Copy
Gene/Insert
  Gene/Insert name: CCND1 (alt names: cyclin D1; BCL1)
  Species: H. sapiens (human)
  Entrez Gene: CCND1 (a.k.a. BCL1, D11S287E, PRAD1, U21B31)
  Tag / fusion protein: FLAG-2xSTREP (N terminal on insert)
  Cloning method: Restriction Enzyme; 5′ cloning site Unknown (unknown if destroyed); 3′ cloning site Unknown (unknown if destroyed)
  Sequencing primers: 5′ CCCTTGAACCTCCTCGTTCGACC; 3′ GAGACGTGCTACTTCCATTTGTC
Terms and licenses: Academic/Nonprofit Terms; Industry Terms: Not Available to Industry
How to cite: pMSCV-FLAG-2xSTREP-CCND1-Puro was a gift from Michele Pagano (Addgene plasmid # 172643 ; http://n2t.net/addgene:172643 ; RRID:Addgene_172643)
