[The description below was written by a language model from this plasmid's Addgene catalogue record and pLannotate feature annotations shown in this document.]
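Description:
pMSCV-FLAG-2xSTREP-CCND1-Puro is a 7.3 kb gammaretroviral expression plasmid built on the pMSCV-Puro backbone, designed for stable, constitutive expression of tagged human cyclin D1 in mammalian cells. It is propagated in E. coli as a high-copy plasmid through a ColE1/pUC-type origin with ampicillin selection from the β-lactamase gene. The backbone also carries several short, non-functional remnants of earlier cloning vectors (fragments of lacI, lacZα, rop, bom, the tetracycline resistance gene and a viral env sequence).

The proviral cassette is bounded by 5' and 3' long terminal repeats from murine embryonic stem cell virus. Downstream of the 5' LTR lie the MESV Ψ packaging signal and a truncated MMLV gag segment lacking its start codon, which together promote encapsidation of the genomic RNA when the plasmid is introduced into a packaging cell line that supplies gag, pol and env in trans. No separate promoter is annotated upstream of the insert, so CCND1 is presumably transcribed from the 5' LTR, as is standard for MSCV vectors. The human CCND1 coding sequence carries an N-terminal FLAG-2xSTREP tag; automated annotation picked up only a Strep-Tag II fragment just upstream of the open reading frame, and the FLAG portion is known from the catalogue entry rather than the feature table. The cloning sites are not recorded. A mouse PGK promoter then drives puromycin N-acetyltransferase, allowing selection of transduced cells.

The tandem affinity tag suits immunodetection and FLAG or Strep-Tactin purification of cyclin D1 and its binding partners. The construct was deposited in connection with work on the regulation of D-type cyclins by a CRL4 ubiquitin ligase complex.
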