Features (pLannotate 1.2.2; 20 found; start..end, strand, type, name):
    579..920     +  misc_feature   MESV Ψ: packaging signal of murine embryonic stem cell virus
    987..1403    +  CDS            gag (truncated): truncated Moloney murine leukemia virus (MMLV) gag gene lacking the start codon
   1524..1543    +  CDS            Strep-Tag II (fragment): peptide that binds Strep-Tactin®, an engineered form of streptavidin
   1563..2444    +  CDS            CCND1: CCND1_HUMAN - Also known as BCL1, PRAD1. Experimental evidence at protein level: Swiss-Prot protein existence level 1. Regulatory component of the cyclin D1-CDK4 (DC) complex that phosphorylates and inhibits members of the retinoblastoma (RB) protein family including RB1 and regulates the cell-cycle during G(1)/S transition. Phosphorylation of RB1 allows dissociation of the transcription factor E2F from the RB/E2F complex and the subsequent transcription of E2F target genes which are responsible for the progression through the G(1) phase. Hypophosphorylates RB1 in early G(1) phase. Cyclin D-CD
   2464..2963    +  promoter       PGK promoter: mouse phosphoglycerate kinase 1 promoter
   2984..3583    +  CDS            PuroR: puromycin N-acetyltransferase; pac from Streptomyces alboniger; confers resistance to puromycin
   3683..4197    +  LTR            3' LTR: 3' long terminal repeat from murine embryonic stem cell virus
   4359..4375    -  protein_bind   lac operator: The lac repressor binds to the lac operator to inhibit transcription in E. coli. This inhibition can be relieved by adding lactose or isopropyl-β-D-thiogalactopyranoside (IPTG). lac repressor encoded by lacI
   4383..4413    -  promoter       lac promoter: promoter for the E. coli lac operon
   4428..4449    -  protein_bind   CAP binding site: CAP binding activates transcription in the presence of cAMP. E. coli catabolite activator protein
   4462..4554    -  CDS            lacI (fragment): lac repressor; lacI; The lac repressor binds to the lac operator to inhibit transcription in E. coli. This inhibition can be relieved by adding lactose or isopropyl-β-D-thiogalactopyranoside (IPTG).
   4737..5325    -  rep_origin     ori: high-copy-number ColE1/pMB1/pBR322/pUC origin of replication
   5496..6356    -  CDS            AmpR: β-lactamase; bla; confers resistance to ampicillin, carbenicillin, and related antibiotics
   6357..6461    -  promoter       AmpR promoter: bla
   6556..6591    +  CDS            rop (fragment): Rop protein, which maintains plasmids at low copy number; rop
   6693..6792    +  misc_feature   bom (fragment): basis of mobility region from pBR322
   6798..6947    -  CDS            lacZα (fragment): LacZα fragment of β-galactosidase; lacZ fragment
   6947..7148    -  CDS            TcR (fragment): tetracycline efflux protein; tet; confers resistance to tetracycline
   7149..7247    +  CDS            env (fragment): murine leukemia virus gPr80 envelope polyprotein precursor; env; proteolytically cleaved into gp70SU and p15TM subunits
   7289..515     +  LTR            5' LTR (across the origin): 5' long terminal repeat from murine embryonic stem cell virus
>Addgene plasmid #172643 | pMSCV-FLAG-2xSTREP-CCND1-Puro | addgene full sequence | sequence record 340195 | Addgene NGS Result
TGAAAGACCCCACCTGTAGGTTTGGCAAGCTAGCTTAAGTAACGCCATTTTGCAAGGCATGGAAAATACA
TAACTGAGAATAGAGAAGTTCAGATCAAGGTTAGGAACAGAGAGACAGCAGAATATGGGCCAAACAGGAT
ATCTGTGGTAAGCAGTTCCTGCCCCGGCTCAGGGCCAAGAACAGATGGTCCCCAGATGCGGTCCCGCCCT
CAGCAGTTTCTAGAGAACCATCAGATGTTTCCAGGGTGCCCCAAGGACCTGAAATGACCCTGTGCCTTAT
TTGAACTAACCAATCAGTTCGCTTCTCGCTTCTGTTCGCGCGCTTCTGCTCCCCGAGCTCAATAAAAGAG
CCCACAACCCCTCACTCGGCGCGCCAGTCCTCCGATAGACTGCGTCGCCCGGGTACCCGTATTCCCAATA
AAGCCTCTTGCTGTTTGCATCCGAATCGTGGACTCGCTGATCCTTGGGAGGGTCTCCTCAGATTGATTGA
CTGCCCACCTCGGGGGTCTTTCATTTGGAGGTTCCACCGAGATTTGGAGACCCCTGCCCAGGGACCACCG
ACCCCCCCGCCGGGAGGTAAGCTGGCCAGCGGTCGTTTCGTGTCTGTCTCTGTCTTTGTGCGTGTTTGTG
CCGGCATCTAATGTTTGCGCCTGCGTCTGTACTAGTTAGCTAACTAGCTCTGTATCTGGCGGACCCGTGG
TGGAACTGACGAGTTCTGAACACCCGGCCGCAACCCTGGGAGACGTCCCAGGGACTTTGGGGGCCGTTTT
TGTGGCCCGACCTGAGGAAGGGAGTCGATGTGGAATCCGACCCCGTCAGGATATGTGGTTCTGGTAGGAG
ACGAGAACCTAAAACAGTTCCCGCCTCCGTCTGAATTTTTGCTTTCGGTTTGGAACCGAAGCCGCGCGTC
TTGTCTGCTGCAGCGCTGCAGCATCGTTCTGTGTTGTCTCTGTCTGACTGTGTTTCTGTATTTGTCTGAA
AATTAGGGCCAGACTGTTACCACTCCCTTAAGTTTGACCTTAGGTCACTGGAAAGATGTCGAGCGGATCG
CTCACAACCAGTCGGTAGATGTCAAGAAGAGACGTTGGGTTACCTTCTGCTCTGCAGAATGGCCAACCTT
TAACGTCGGATGGCCGCGAGACGGCACCTTTAACCGAGACCTCATCACCCAGGTTAAGATCAAGGTCTTT
TCACCTGGCCCGCATGGACACCCAGACCAGGTCCCCTACATCGTGACCTGGGAAGCCTTGGCTTTTGACC
CCCCTCCCTGGGTCAAGCCCTTTGTACACCCTAAGCCTCCGCCTCCTCTTCCTCCATCCGCCCCGTCTCT
CCCCCTTGAACCTCCTCGTTCGACCCCGCCTCGATCCTCCCTTTATCCAGCCCTCACTCCTTCTCTAGGC
GCCGGAATTAGATCCGCCACCATGGATTATAAAGATGATGATGATAAAGGGTCGGCCGCCAGCTGGAGCC
ACCCTCAGTTCGAGAAGGGAGGAGGAAGCGGCGGAGGCAGCGGAGGAGGAAGCTGGAGCCACCCGCAGTT
CGAGAAAGGAAGATCCAGCAGCGAACACCAGCTCCTGTGCTGCGAAGTGGAAACCATCCGCCGCGCGTAC
CCCGATGCCAACCTCCTCAACGACCGGGTGCTGCGGGCCATGCTGAAGGCGGAGGAGACCTGCGCGCCCT
CGGTGTCCTACTTCAAATGTGTGCAGAAGGAGGTCCTGCCGTCCATGCGGAAGATCGTCGCCACCTGGAT
GCTGGAGGTCTGCGAGGAACAGAAGTGCGAGGAGGAGGTCTTCCCGCTGGCCATGAACTACCTGGACCGC
TTCCTGTCGCTGGAGCCCGTGAAAAAGAGCCGCCTGCAGCTGCTGGGGGCCACTTGCATGTTCGTGGCCT
CTAAGATGAAGGAGACCATCCCCCTGACGGCCGAGAAGCTGTGCATCTACACCGACAACTCCATCCGGCC
CGAGGAGCTGCTGCAAATGGAGCTGCTCCTGGTGAACAAGCTCAAGTGGAACCTGGCCGCAATGACCCCG
CACGATTTCATTGAACACTTCCTCTCCAAAATGCCAGAGGCGGAGGAGAACAAACAGATCATCCGCAAAC
ACGCGCAGACCTTCGTTGCCCTCTGTGCCACAGATGTGAAGTTCATTTCCAATCCGCCCTCCATGGTGGC
AGCGGGGAGCGTGGTGGCCGCAGTGCAAGGCCTGAACCTGAGGAGCCCCAACAACTTCCTGTCCTACTAC
CGCCTCACACGCTTCCTCTCCAGAGTGATCAAGTGTGACCCAGACTGCCTCCGGGCCTGCCAGGAGCAGA
TCGAAGCCCTGCTGGAGTCAAGCCTGCGCCAGGCCCAGCAGAACATGGACCCCAAGGCCGCCGAGGAGGA
GGAAGAGGAGGAGGAGGAGGTGGACCTGGCTTGCACACCCACCGACGTGCGGGACGTGGACATCTGACTC
GAGGAATTCTACCGGGTAGGGGAGGCGCTTTTCCCAAGGCAGTCTGGAGCATGCGCTTTAGCAGCCCCGC
TGGGCACTTGGCGCTACACAAGTGGCCTCTGGCCTCGCACACATTCCACATCCACCGGTAGGCGCCAACC
GGCTCCGTTCTTTGGTGGCCCCTTCGCGCCACCTTCTACTCCTCCCCTAGTCAGGAAGTTCCCCCCCGCC
CCGCAGCTCGCGTCGTGCAGGACGTGACAAATGGAAGTAGCACGTCTCACTAGTCTCGTGCAGATGGACA
GCACCGCTGAGCAATGGAAGCGGGTAGGCCTTTGGGGCAGCGGCCAATAGCAGCTTTGCTCCTTCGCTTT
CTGGGCTCAGAGGCTGGGAAGGGGTGGGTCCGGGGGCGGGCTCAGGGGCGGGCTCAGGGGCGGGGCGGGC
GCCCGAAGGTCCTCCGGAGGCCCGGCATTCTGCACGCTTCAAAAGCGCACGTCTGCCGCGCTGTTCTCCT
CTTCCTCATCTCCGGGCCTTTCGACCTGCAGCCCAAGCTTACCATGACCGAGTACAAGCCCACGGTGCGC
CTCGCCACCCGCGACGACGTCCCCAGGGCCGTACGCACCCTCGCCGCCGCGTTCGCCGACTACCCCGCCA
CGCGCCACACCGTCGATCCGGACCGCCACATCGAGCGGGTCACCGAGCTGCAAGAACTCTTCCTCACGCG
CGTCGGGCTCGACATCGGCAAGGTGTGGGTCGCGGACGACGGCGCCGCGGTGGCGGTCTGGACCACGCCG
GAGAGCGTCGAAGCGGGGGCGGTGTTCGCCGAGATCGGCCCGCGCATGGCCGAGTTGAGCGGTTCCCGGC
TGGCCGCGCAGCAACAGATGGAAGGCCTCCTGGCGCCGCACCGGCCCAAGGAGCCCGCGTGGTTCCTGGC
CACCGTCGGCGTCTCGCCCGACCACCAGGGCAAGGGTCTGGGCAGCGCCGTCGTGCTCCCCGGAGTGGAG
GCGGCCGAGCGCGCCGGGGTGCCCGCCTTCCTGGAGACCTCCGCGCCCCGCAACCTCCCCTTCTACGAGC
GGCTCGGCTTCACCGTCACCGCCGACGTCGAGGTGCCCGAAGGACCGCGCACCTGGTGCATGACCCGCAA
GCCCGGTGCCTGACGCCCGCCCCACGACCCGCAGCGCCCGACCGAAAGGAGCGCACGACCCCATGCATCG
ATAAAATAAAAGATTTTATTTAGTCTCCAGAAAAAGGGGGGAATGAAAGACCCCACCTGTAGGTTTGGCA
AGCTAGCTTAAGTAACGCCATTTTGCAAGGCATGGAAAATACATAACTGAGAATAGAGAAGTTCAGATCA
AGGTTAGGAACAGAGAGACAGCAGAATATGGGCCAAACAGGATATCTGTGGTAAGCAGTTCCTGCCCCGG
CTCAGGGCCAAGAACAGATGGTCCCCAGATGCGGTCCCGCCCTCAGCAGTTTCTAGAGAACCATCAGATG
TTTCCAGGGTGCCCCAAGGACCTGAAATGACCCTGTGCCTTATTTGAACTAACCAATCAGTTCGCTTCTC
GCTTCTGTTCGCGCGCTTCTGCTCCCCGAGCTCAATAAAAGAGCCCACAACCCCTCACTCGGCGCGCCAG
TCCTCCGATAGACTGCGTCGCCCGGGTACCCGTGTATCCAATAAACCCTCTTGCAGTTGCATCCGACTTG
TGGTCTCGCTGTTCCTTGGGAGGGTCTCCTCTGAGTGATTGACTACCCGTCAGCGGGGGTCTTTCATGGG
TAACAGTTTCTTGAAGTTGGAGAACAACATTCTGAGGGTAGGAGTCGAATATTAAGTAATCCTGACTCAA
TTAGCCACTGTTTTGAATCCACATACTCCAATACTCCTGAAATAGTTCATTATGGACAGCGCAGAAAGAG
CTGGGGAGAATTGTGAAATTGTTATCCGCTCACAATTCCACACAACATACGAGCCGGAAGCATAAAGTGT
AAAGCCTGGGGTGCCTAATGAGTGAGCTAACTCACATTAATTGCGTTGCGCTCACTGCCCGCTTTCCAGT
CGGGAAACCTGTCGTGCCAGCTGCATTAATGAATCGGCCAACGCGCGGGGAGAGGCGGTTTGCGTATTGG
GCGCTCTTCCGCTTCCTCGCTCACTGACTCGCTGCGCTCGGTCGTTCGGCTGCGGCGAGCGGTATCAGCT
CACTCAAAGGCGGTAATACGGTTATCCACAGAATCAGGGGATAACGCAGGAAAGAACATGTGAGCAAAAG
GCCAGCAAAAGGCCAGGAACCGTAAAAAGGCCGCGTTGCTGGCGTTTTTCCATAGGCTCCGCCCCCCTGA
CGAGCATCACAAAAATCGACGCTCAAGTCAGAGGTGGCGAAACCCGACAGGACTATAAAGATACCAGGCG
TTTCCCCCTGGAAGCTCCCTCGTGCGCTCTCCTGTTCCGACCCTGCCGCTTACCGGATACCTGTCCGCCT
TTCTCCCTTCGGGAAGCGTGGCGCTTTCTCATAGCTCACGCTGTAGGTATCTCAGTTCGGTGTAGGTCGT
TCGCTCCAAGCTGGGCTGTGTGCACGAACCCCCCGTTCAGCCCGACCGCTGCGCCTTATCCGGTAACTAT
CGTCTTGAGTCCAACCCGGTAAGACACGACTTATCGCCACTGGCAGCAGCCACTGGTAACAGGATTAGCA
GAGCGAGGTATGTAGGCGGTGCTACAGAGTTCTTGAAGTGGTGGCCTAACTACGGCTACACTAGAAGAAC
AGTATTTGGTATCTGCGCTCTGCTGAAGCCAGTTACCTTCGGAAAAAGAGTTGGTAGCTCTTGATCCGGC
AAACAAACCACCGCTGGTAGCGGTGGTTTTTTTGTTTGCAAGCAGCAGATTACGCGCAGAAAAAAAGGAT
CTCAAGAAGATCCTTTGATCTTTTCTACGGGGTCTGACGCTCAGTGGAACGAAAACTCACGTTAAGGGAT
TTTGGTCATGAGATTATCAAAAAGGATCTTCACCTAGATCCTTTTAAATTAAAAATGAAGTTTTAAATCA
ATCTAAAGTATATATGAGTAAACTTGGTCTGACAGTTACCAATGCTTAATCAGTGAGGCACCTATCTCAG
CGATCTGTCTATTTCGTTCATCCATAGTTGCCTGACTCCCCGTCGTGTAGATAACTACGATACGGGAGGG
CTTACCATCTGGCCCCAGTGCTGCAATGATACCGCGAGACCCACGCTCACCGGCTCCAGATTTATCAGCA
ATAAACCAGCCAGCCGGAAGGGCCGAGCGCAGAAGTGGTCCTGCAACTTTATCCGCCTCCATCCAGTCTA
TTAATTGTTGCCGGGAAGCTAGAGTAAGTAGTTCGCCAGTTAATAGTTTGCGCAACGTTGTTGCCATTGC
TACAGGCATCGTGGTGTCACGCTCGTCGTTTGGTATGGCTTCATTCAGCTCCGGTTCCCAACGATCAAGG
CGAGTTACATGATCCCCCATGTTGTGCAAAAAAGCGGTTAGCTCCTTCGGTCCTCCGATCGTTGTCAGAA
GTAAGTTGGCCGCAGTGTTATCACTCATGGTTATGGCAGCACTGCATAATTCTCTTACTGTCATGCCATC
CGTAAGATGCTTTTCTGTGACTGGTGAGTACTCAACCAAGTCATTCTGAGAATAGTGTATGCGGCGACCG
AGTTGCTCTTGCCCGGCGTCAATACGGGATAATACCGCGCCACATAGCAGAACTTTAAAAGTGCTCATCA
TTGGAAAACGTTCTTCGGGGCGAAAACTCTCAAGGATCTTACCGCTGTTGAGATCCAGTTCGATGTAACC
CACTCGTGCACCCAACTGATCTTCAGCATCTTTTACTTTCACCAGCGTTTCTGGGTGAGCAAAAACAGGA
AGGCAAAATGCCGCAAAAAAGGGAATAAGGGCGACACGGAAATGTTGAATACTCATACTCTTCCTTTTTC
AATATTATTGAAGCATTTATCAGGGTTATTGTCTCATGAGCGGATACATATTTGAATGTATTTAGAAAAA
TAAACAAATAGGGGTTCCGCGCACATTTCCCCGAAAAGTGCCACCTGACGTCTAAGAAACCATTATTATC
ATGACATTAACCTATAAAAATAGGCGTATCACGAGGCCCTTTCGTCTCGCGCGTTTCGGTGATGACGGTG
AAAACCTCTGACACATGCAGCTCCCGGAGACGGTCACAGCTTGTCTGTAAGCGGATGCCGGGAGCAGACA
AGCCCGTCAGGGCGCGTCAGCGGGTGTTGGCGGGTGTCGGGGCTGGCTTAACTATGCGGCATCAGAGCAG
ATTGTACTGAGAGTGCACCATATGCGGTGTGAAATACCGCACAGATGCGTAAGGAGAAAATACCGCATCA
GGCGCCATTCGCCATTCAGGCTGCGCAACTGTTGGGAAGGGCGATCGGTGCGGGCCTCTTCGCTATTACG
CCAGCTGGCGAAAGGGGGATGTGCTGCAAGGCGATTAAGTTGGGTAACGCCAGGGTTTTCCCAGTCACGA
CGTTGTAAAACGACGGCGCAAGGAATGGTGCATGCAAGGAGATGGCGCCCAACAGTCCCCCGGCCACGGG
GCCTGCCACCATACCCACGCCGAAACAAGCGCTCATGAGCCCGAAGTGGCGAGCCCGATCTTCCCCATCG
GTGATGTCGGCGATATAGGCGCCAGCAACCGCACCTGTGGCGCCGGTGATGCCGGCCACGATGCGTCCGG
CGTAGAGGCGATTAGTCCAATTTGTTAAAGACAGGATATCAGTGGTCCAGGCTCTAGTTTTGACTCAACA
ATATCACCAGCTGAAGCCTATAGAGTACGAGCCATAGATAAAATAAAAGATTTTATTTAGTCTCCAGAAA
AAGGGGGGAA
